>Addgene plasmid #36272 | pEH-3 | depositor full sequence | sequence record 45413 | pEH-3 sequence 6685 bps
GCAAACTATTAACTGGCGAACTACTTACTCTAGCTTCCCGGCAACAATTAATAGACTGGATGGAGGCGGA
TAAAGTTGCAGGACCACTTCTGCGCTCGGCCCTTCCGGCTGGCTGGTTTATTGCTGATAAATCTGGAGCC
GGTGAGCGTGGGTCTCGCGGTATCATTGCAGCACTGGGGCCAGATGGTAAGCCCTCCCGTATCGTAGTTA
TCTACACGACGGGGAGTCAGGCAACTATGGATGAACGAAATAGACAGATCGCTGAGATAGGTGCCTCACT
GATTAAGCATTGGTAACTGTCAGACCAAGTTTACTCATATATACTTTAGATTGATT
[125 nt withheld, positions 337-461]
C
[141 nt withheld, positions 463-603]
CCTTTGACGTTGGAGTCCACGTTCTTTAATAGTGGACTCTTGTTCCAAACTTGAACAACACTCAACCCTA
TCTCGGGCTATTCTTTTGATTTATAAGGGATTTTGCCGATTTCGGCCTATTGGTTAAAAAATGAGCTGAT
TTAACAAAAATTTAACGCGAATTTTAACAAAATATTAACGTTTACAATTTAAAAGGATCTAGGTGAAGAT
CCTTTTTGATAATCTCATGACCAAAATCCCTTAACGTGAGTTTTCGTTCCACTGAGCGTCAGACCCCGTA
GAAAAGATCAAAGGATCTTCTTGAGATCCTTTTTTTCTGCGCGTAATCTGCTGCTTGCAAACAAAAAAAC
CACCGCTACCAGCGGTGGTTTGTTTGCCGGATCAAGAGCTACCAACTCTTTTTCCGAAGGTAACTGGCTT
CAGCAGAGCGCAGATACCAAATACTGTCCTTCTAGTGTAGCCGTAGTTAGGCCACCACTTCAAGAACTCT
GTAGCACCGCCTACATACCTCGCTCTGCTAATCCTGTTACCAGTCAGGCATTTGAGAAGCACACGGTCAC
ACTGCTTCCGGTAGTCAATAAACCGGTAAACCAGCAATAGACATAAGCGGCTATTTAACGACCCTGCCCT
GAACCGACGACCGGGTCGAATTTGCTTTCGAATTTCTGCCATTCATCCGCTTATTATCACTTATTCAGGC
GTAGCACCAGGCGTTTAAGGGCACCAATAACTGCCTTAAAAAAATTACGCCCCGCCCTGCCACTCATCGC
AGTACTGTTGTAATTCATTAAGCATTCTGCCGACATGGAAGCCATCACAGACGGCATGATGAACCTGAAT
CGCCAGCGGCATCAGCACCTTGTCGCCTTGCGTATAATATTTGCCCATGGTGAAAACGGGGGCGAAGAAG
TTGTCCATATTGGCCACGTTTAAATCAAAACTGGTGAAACTCACCCAGGGATTGGCTGAGACGAAAAACA
TATTCTCAATAAACCCTTTAGGGAAATAGGCCAGGTTTTCACCGTAACACGCCACATCTTGCGAATATAT
GTGTAGAAACTGCCGGAAATCGTCGTGGTATTCACTCCAGAGCGATGAAAACGTTTCAGTTTGCTCATGG
AAAACGGTGTAACAAGGGTGAACACTATCCCATATCACCAGCTCACCGTCTTTCATTGCCATACGGAATT
CCGGATGAGCATTCATCAGGCGGGCAAGAATGTGAATAAAGGCCGGATAAAACTTGTGCTTATTTTTCTT
TACGGTCTTTAAAAAGGCCGTAATATCCAGCTGAACGGTCTGGTTATAGGTACATTGAGCAACTGACTGA
AATGCCTCAAAATGTTCTTTACGATGCCATTGGGATATATCAACGGTGGTATATCCAGTGATTTTTTTCT
CCATTTTAGCTTCCTTAGCTCCTGAAAATCTCGATAACTCAAAAAATACGCCCGGTAGTGATCTTATTTC
ATTATGGTGAAAGTTGGAACCTCTTACGTGCCGATCAACGTCTCATTTTCGCCAAAAGTTGGCCCAGGGC
TTCCCGGTATCAACAGGGACACCAGGATTTATTTATTCTGCGAAGTGATCTTCCGTCACAGGTATTTATT
CGGCGCAAAGTGCGTCGGGTGATGCTGCCAACTTACTGATTTAGTGTATGATGGTGTTTTTGAGGTGCTC
CAGTGGCTTCTGTTTCTATCAGCTGTCCCTCCTGTTCAGCTACTGACGGGGTGGTGCGTAACGGCAAAAG
CACCGCCGGACATCAGCGCTAGCGGAGTGTATACTGGCTTACTATGTTGGCACTGATGAGGGTGTCAGTG
AAGTGCTTCATGTGGCAGGAGAAAAAAGGCTGCACCGGTGCGTCAGCAGAATATGTGATACAGGATATAT
TCCGCTTCCTCGCTCACTGACTCGCTACGCTCGGTCGTTCGACTGCGGCGAGCGGAAATGGCTTACGAAC
GGGGCGGAGATTTCCTGGAAGATGCCAGGAAGATACTTAACAGGGAAGTGAGAGGGCCGCGGCAAAGCCG
TTTTTCCATAGGCTCCGCCCCCCTGACAAGCATCACGAAATCTGACGCTCAAATCAGTGGTGGCGAAACC
CGACAGGACTATAAAGATACCAGGCGTTTCCCCCTGGCGGCTCCCTCGTGCGCTCTCCTGTTCCTGCCTT
TCGGTTTACCGGTGTCATTCCGCTGTTATGGCCGCGTTTGTCTCATTCCACGCCTGACACTCAGTTCCGG
GTAGGCAGTTCGCTCCAAGCTGGACTGTATGCACGAACCCCCCGTTCAGTCCGACCGCTGCGCCTTATCC
GGTAACTATCGTCTTGAGTCCAACCCGGAAAGACATGCAAAAGCACCACTGGCAGCAGCCACTGGTAATT
GATTTAGAGGAGTTAGTCTTGAAGTCATGCGCCGGTTAAGGCTAAACTGAAAGGACAAGTTTTGGTGACT
GCGCTCCTCCAAGCCAGTTACCTCGGTTCAAAGAGTTGGTAGCTCAGAGAACCTTCGAAAAACCGCCCTG
CAAGGCGGTTTTTTCGTTTTCAGAGCAAGAGATTACGCGCAGACCAAAACGATCTCAAGAAGATCATCTT
ATTAATCAGATAAAATATTTGCTCATGAGCCCGAAGTGGCGAGCCCGATCTTCCCCATCGGTGATGTCGG
CGATATAGGCGCCAGCAACCGCACCTGTGGCGCCGGTGATGCCGGCCACGATGCGTCCGGCGTAGAGGAT
CTGCTCATGTTTGACAGCTTATCATCGATGCATAATGTGCCTGTCAAATGGACGAAGCAGGGATTCTGCA
AACCCTATGCTACTCCGTCAAGCCGTCAATTGTCTGATTCGTTACCAATTATGACAACTTGACGGCTACA
TCATTCACTTTTTCTTCACAACCGGCACGGAACTCGCTCGGGCTGGCCCCGGTGCATTTTTTAAATACCC
GCGAGAAATAGAGTTGATCGTCAAAACCAACATTGCGACCGACGGTGGCGATAGGCATCCGGGTGGTGCT
CAAAAGCAGCTTCGCCTGGCTGATACGTTGGTCCTCGCGCCAGCTTAAGACGCTAATCCCTAACTGCTGG
CGGAAAAGATGTGACAGACGCGACGGCGACAAGCAAACATGCTGTGCGACGCTGGCGATATCAAAATTGC
TGTCTGCCAGGTGATCGCTGATGTACTGACAAGCCTCGCGTACCCGATTATCCATCGGTGGATGGAGCGA
CTCGTTAATCGCTTCCATGCGCCGCAGTAACAATTGCTCAAGCAGATTTATCGCCAGCAGCTCCGAATAG
CGCCCTTCCCCTTGCCCGGCGTTAATGATTTGCCCAAACAGGTCGCTGAAATGCGGCTGGTGCGCTTCAT
CCGGGCGAAAGAACCCCGTATTGGCAAATATTGACGGCCAGTTAAGCCATTCATGCCAGTAGGCGCGCGG
ACGAAAGTAAACCCACTGGTGATACCATTCGCGAGCCTCCGGATGACGACCGTAGTGATGAATCTCTCCT
GGCGGGAACAGCAAAATATCACCCGGTCGGCAAACAAATTCTCGTCCCTGATTTTTCACCACCCCCTGAC
CGCGAATGGTGAGATTGAGAATATAACCTTTCATTCCCAGCGGTCGGTCGATAAAAAAATCGAGATAACC
GTTGGCCTCAATCGGCGTTAAACCCGCCACCAGATGGGCATTAAACGAGTATCCCGGCAGCAGGGGATCA
TTTTGCGCTTCAGCCATACTTTTCATACTCCCGCCATTCAGAGAAGAAACCAATTGTCCATATTGCATCA
GACATTGCCGTCACTGCGTCTTTTACTGGCTCTTCTCGCTAACCAAACCGGTAACCCCGCTTATTAAAAG
CATTCTGTAACAAAGCGGGACCAAAGCCATGACAAAAACGCGTAACAAAAGTGTCTATAATCACGGCAGA
AAAGTCCACATTGATTATTTGCACGGCGTCACACTTTGCTATGCCATAGCATTTTTATCCATAAGATTAG
CGGATCCTACCTGACGCTTTTTATCGCAACTCTCTACTGTTTCTCCATACCCGTTTTTTTGGGCTAGCGA
ATTCGAGCTCGGTACCCGGGGATCCGCTAGCGAATTCGAGCTCGGTACCCGGGGATCCTCTAGAAATAAT
TTTGTTTAACTTTAAGAAGGAGATATACATATGCTCGAATTGCTTTACACCGCCCTTCTCTACCTTATTC
AGCCGCTGATCTGGATACGGCTCTGGGTGCGCGGACGTAAGGCTCCGGCCTATCGAAAACGCTGGGGTGA
ACGTTACGGTTTTTACCGCCATCCGCTAAAACCAGGCGGCATTATGCTGCACTCCGTCTCCGTCGGTGAA
ACTCTGGCGGCAATCCCGTTGGTGCGCGCGCTGCGTCATCGTTATCCTGATTTACCGATTACCGTAACAA
CCATGACGCCAACCGGTTCGGAGCGCGTACAATCGGCTTTCGGGAAGGATGTTCAGCACGTTTATCTGCC
GTATGATCTGCCCGATGCACTCAACCGTTTCCTGAATAAAGTCGACCCTAAACTGGTGTTGATTATGGAA
ACCGAACTATGGCCTAACCTGATTGCGGCGCTACATAAACGTAAAATTCCGCTGGTGATCGCTAACGCGC
GACTCTCTGCCCGCTCGGCCGCAGGTTATGCCAAAATAAAAGCGCACTTACAAACAATGTGGTCACAAAT
TAGCTTGATTGCAGCGCAGGATAACATTAGTGGAAAACGCTATGCCACTTTGGGCTATCCAAAGGAAAAA
TTGAATATCACGGGCAATATTAAATATGATCTCAATACGAATGATGAACTATTACGTAAAATTGATTCAT
TGCGCACCCTTTGGAAACAAGATCGCCCAATATGGATTGCTGCCAGCACGCATAATGGAGAAGATGAAAT
CATTTTAAAATCTCACCGCGCTTTGTTAGCAAAATACCCAAATTTATTGTTATTGCTCGTTCCTCGCCAT
CCAGAGCGTTTTAATGTGGTGGCTGATTTACTTAAAAAGGAAAAATTTCAATTTATTCGTCGCTCCACAA
ATGAATTACCAAATGAAAATACCCAAGTGATTTTGGGCGATAGTATGGGCGAATTGATGTTGATGTATGG
CATTTCCGATATTGCTTTTGTGGGTGGAAGCCTTGTGAAACACGGGGGGCATAATCCTTTAGAACCTCTT
GCATTTAAAATGCCAGTGATTACTGGCAAGCATACTTTCAATTTTCCCGAGATATTTCGAATGCTGGTAG
AAGTGCAAGGTGTGTTGGAAGTTAATTCAACCGCAGATGCCTTAGAACGCGCCGTAGAAGCCTTATTAAA
CTCAAAAGAATCCCGCGAACGTTTAGGTAATGCTGGCTATGAAGTGCTGATGGAAAACCGAGGGGCATTA
CAGCGTTTGTTAGATTTATTAAAACCTTATTTGGAGCGCAATGTATGAAAGCTTGGCTGTTTTGGCGGAT
GAGAGAAGATTTTCAGCCTGATACAGATTAAATCAGAACGCAGAAGCGGTCTGATAAAACAGAATTTGCC
TGGCGGCAGTAGCGCGGTGGTCCCACCTGACCCCATGCCGAACTCAGAAGTGAAACGCCGTAGCGCCGAT
GGTAGTGTGGGGTCTCCCCATGCGAGAGTAGGGAACTGCCAGGCATCAAATAAAACGAAAGGCTCAGTCG
AAAGACTGGGCCTTTCGTTTTATCTGTTGTTTGTCGGTGAACGCTCTCCTGAGTAGGACAAATCCGCCGG
GAGCGGATTTGAACGTTGCGAAGCAACGGCCCGGAGGGTGGCGGGCAGGACGCCCGCCATAAACTGCCAG
GCATCAAATTAAGCAGAAGGCCATCCTGACGGATGGCCTTTTTGCGTTTCTACAAACTCTTTTGTTTATT
TTTCTAAATACATTCAAATATGTATCCGCTCATGAGACAATAACCCTGATAAATGCTTCAATAATATTGA
AAAAGGAAGAGTATGAGTATTCAACATTTCCGTGTCGCCCTTATTCCCTTTTTTGCGGCATTTTGCCTTC
CTGTTTTTGCTCACCCAGAAACGCTGGTGAAAGTAAAAGATGCTGAAGATCAGTTGGGTGCA
Features (pLannotate 1.2.2; 21 found; start..end, strand, type, name):
      1..295     +  CDS            bla(M) (fragment): β-lactamase lacking the signal sequence; bla(M); allows cytosolic expression of β-lactamase
    338..793     +  rep_origin     f1 ori (sequence partly withheld): f1 bacteriophage origin of replication; arrow indicates direction of (+) strand synthesis
    904..1137    +  rep_origin     ori (fragment): high-copy-number ColE1/pMB1/pBR322/pUC origin of replication
   1348..2007    -  CDS            CmR: chloramphenicol acetyltransferase; cat; confers resistance to chloramphenicol
   2008..2110    -  promoter       cat promoter: promoter of the E. coli cat gene encoding chloramphenicol acetyltransferase
   2231..2374    +  mobile_element IS1 (fragment): prokaryotic transposable element IS1
   2493..2548    -  rep_origin     RSF ori (fragment): Plasmids containing the RSF 1030 origin of replication can be propagated in E. coli cells that contain additional plasmids with compatible origins.
   2636..3181    -  rep_origin     p15A ori: Plasmids containing the medium-copy-number p15A origin of replication can be propagated in E. coli cells that contain a second plasmid with the ColE1 origin.
   3214..3334    -  CDS            TcR (fragment): tetracycline efflux protein; tet; confers resistance to tetracycline
   3344..3362    +  promoter       tet promoter (fragment): E. coli promoter for tetracycline efflux protein gene
   3452..4330    -  CDS            araC: L-arabinose regulatory protein; araC
   4357..4641    +  promoter       araBAD promoter: araBAD; promoter of the L-arabinose operon of E. coli; the araC regulatory gene is transcribed in the opposite direction (Guzman et al., 1995)
   4662..4693    +  misc_feature   MCS (fragment): pUC18/19 multiple cloning site
   4695..4727    +  misc_feature   MCS (fragment): pUC18/19 multiple cloning site
   4734..4756    +  RBS            RBS: efficient ribosome binding site from bacteriophage T7 gene 10 (Olins and Rangwala, 1989)
   4764..6038    +  CDS            waaA: KDTA_HAEIN - Also known as kdtA. Experimental evidence at protein level: Swiss-Prot protein existence level 1. Involved in lipopolysaccharide (LPS) biosynthesis. Catalyzes the transfer of a single 3-deoxy-D-manno-octulosonate (Kdo) residue from CMP-Kdo to lipid IV(A), the tetraacyldisaccharide-1,4'- bisphosphate precursor of lipid A. Is strictly monofunctional, i.e. is capable of adding only a single Kdo residue to the acceptor lipid. From Haemophilus influenzae (strain ATCC 51907 / DSM 11121 / KW20 / Rd).
   6131..6246    +  ncRNA          5S rRNA: Accession: RF00001 - 5S ribosomal RNA
   6250..6336    +  terminator     rrnB T1 terminator: Escherichia coli rrnB; transcription terminator T1 from the E. coli rrnB gene
   6428..6455    +  terminator     rrnB T2 terminator: transcription terminator T2 from the E. coli rrnB gene
   6474..6565    +  promoter       AmpR promoter: bla
   6566..6685    +  CDS            AmpR (fragment): β-lactamase; bla; confers resistance to ampicillin, carbenicillin, and related antibiotics
