[The description below was written by a language model from this plasmid's Addgene catalogue record and pLannotate feature annotations shown in this document.]
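Description:
pEH-3 is a bacterial expression plasmid built on pBAD33.1, a derivative of the arabinose-inducible pBAD33 family, and is intended for regulated protein production in Escherichia coli. It replicates from the medium-copy p15A origin, which is compatible with ColE1-type plasmids and so allows co-maintenance with a second vector. Selection is by chloramphenicol, through a chloramphenicol acetyltransferase gene driven by its own cat promoter. An f1 phage origin is also present. The annotation additionally picks up short remnants of β-lactamase with its promoter, a tetracycline resistance gene, IS1, and ColE1 and RSF origins. These are only fragments left over from the backbone's construction and should not be taken as functional markers or origins.

The expression cassette consists of the divergently transcribed araC regulator and the araBAD promoter, followed by polylinker remnants, the efficient ribosome binding site from phage T7 gene 10, and an open reading frame of about 1.3 kb. The rrnB T1 and T2 terminators lie downstream. The insert is catalogued only as "EH-3". The automated annotation matches the reading frame to waaA (kdtA) of Haemophilus influenzae, the monofunctional Kdo transferase that adds a single Kdo residue from CMP-Kdo to the lipid IV(A) precursor of lipid A. The associated publication concerns interchangeable domains between the E. coli and H. influenzae Kdo transferases, so the name suggests a chimeric enzyme combining portions of the two. However, the record does not state the domain boundaries or composition. The plasmid would serve for arabinose-controlled expression of this transferase variant in studies of lipopolysaccharide biosynthesis.
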