Addgene plasmid #36272: pEH-3
Depositing lab: Christian Raetz. Depositing organization: Duke University. Publication: Interchangeable domains in the Kdo transferases of Escherichia coli and Haemophilus influenzae. Chung HS, Raetz CR. Biochemistry. 2010 May 18;49(19):4126-37. 10.1021/bi100343e PubMed 20394418.
Backbone
  Vector backbone: pBAD33.1
Growth in bacteria
  Bacterial resistance: Chloramphenicol, 25 μg/mL
  Growth temperature: 37°C
  Growth strain: XL1 Blue
  Copy number: Unknown
Gene/Insert
  Gene/Insert name: EH-3
Terms and licenses: Academic/Nonprofit Terms; Industry Terms: Not Available to Industry
How to cite: pEH-3 was a gift from Christian Raetz (Addgene plasmid # 36272 ; http://n2t.net/addgene:36272 ; RRID:Addgene_36272)
