>Addgene plasmid #36272 | pEH-3 | addgene partial sequence | sequence record 47478 | pBAD-Fwd
GCTCGAATTGCTTTACACCGCCCTTCTCTACCTTATTCAGCCGCTGATCTGGATACGGCTCTGGGTGCGC
GGACGTAAGGCTCCGGCCTATCGAAAACGCTGGGGTGAACGTTACGGTTTTTACCGCCATCCGCTAAAAC
CAGGCGGCATTATGCTGCACTCCGTCTCCGTCGGTGAAACTCTGGCGGCAATCCCGTTGGTGCGCGCGCT
GCGTCATCGTTATCCTGATTTACCGATTACCGTAACAACCATGACGCCAACCGGTTCGGAGCGCGTACAA
TCGGCTTTCGGGAAGGATGTTCAGCACGTTTATCTGCCGTATGATCTGCCCGATGCACTCAACCGTTTCC
TGAATAAAGTCGACCCTAAACTGGTGTTGATTATGGAAACCGAACTATGGCCTAACCTGATTGCGGCGCT
ACATAAACGTAAAATTCCGCTGGTGATCGCTAACGCGCGACTCTCTGCCCGCTCGGCCGCAGGTTATGCC
AAAATAAAAGCGCACTTACAAACAATGTGGTCACAAATTAGCTTGATTGCAGCGCAGGATAACATTAGTG
GAAAACGCTATGCCACTTTGGGCTATCCAAAGGAAAAATTGAA
